Addgene plasmid #122936: pSM002
Purpose: Expression of the marked mRNA under the control of substitutional promoters.
Depositing lab: Attila Becskei. Depositing organization: University of Basel. Publication: Multiplexed gene control reveals rapid mRNA turnover. Baudrimont A, Voegeli S, Viloria EC, Stritt F, Lenon M, Wada T, Jaquet V, Becskei A. Sci Adv. 2017 Jul 12;3(7):e1700006. doi: 10.1126/sciadv.1700006. eCollection 2017 Jul. PubMed 28706991.
Backbone
  Vector backbone: pRS306
  Backbone manufacturer: ATCC
  Backbone size w/o insert (bp): 4805
  Vector type: Yeast Expression
  Selectable markers: URA3
Growth in bacteria
  Bacterial resistance: Ampicillin, 100 μg/mL
  Growth temperature: 37°C
  Growth strain: DH5alpha
  Copy number: High Copy
Gene/Insert
  Gene/Insert name: YML043C (Marked)
  Species: S. cerevisiae (budding yeast)
  Insert size (bp): 2043
  Mutation: YML043C: bp 52-63 AAGTTAAAGTAT to AAATTGAAATAC
  Promoter: [tetO2]4inPgal1
  Cloning method: Restriction Enzyme; 5′ cloning site KpnI (not destroyed); 3′ cloning site NotI (not destroyed)
Terms and licenses: Academic/Nonprofit Terms; Industry Terms: Not Available to Industry
Depositor comments: pRS306KpnI-Fig1-XhoI-Tgal7-AvrII-[tetO2]4inPgal1-BglII-5'UTR_YML043C_4silmut_RS_MfeI-EcoRI-Ter-NotI
How to cite: pSM002 was a gift from Attila Becskei (Addgene plasmid # 122936 ; http://n2t.net/addgene:122936 ; RRID:Addgene_122936)
