[The description below was written by a language model from this plasmid's Addgene catalogue record and pLannotate feature annotations shown in this document.]
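Description:
pSM002 is a yeast expression construct built on pRS306, an integrating shuttle vector that has no yeast replication origin in the annotated features and so relies on chromosomal integration. In E. coli it is maintained at high copy through a ColE1/pUC-type origin with ampicillin resistance (AmpR). In Saccharomyces cerevisiae it is selected through the URA3 marker, which can also be counterselected with 5-FOA. An f1 origin and pBluescript-derived remnants (lacZα fragment, lac promoter/operator, T3 and T7 promoters) flank the cloning region.

The payload lies between KpnI and NotI. According to the depositor's map it consists of a FIG1 segment, a GAL7 terminator, the [tetO2]4inPgal1 promoter, the YML043C 5′UTR and coding fragment, and a terminator. The feature table agrees with this layout. It shows a FIG1 fragment spanning the sequence origin, which may serve as a homology arm for targeting, although the record does not say so. Downstream is a cluster of tet operator hits interleaved with a Gal4-responsive UAS fragment, then an RRN11 fragment (the protein encoded by YML043C, a Pol I core factor component), and a CYC1 terminator fragment. The hybrid promoter is a GAL1 promoter carrying tetO2 sites, which should place transcription under Tet-based regulators.

The YML043C sequence is "marked" by four silent substitutions within bp 52–63, presumably so the transgene mRNA can be distinguished from the endogenous transcript. Only part of the coding sequence is annotated, and the 6,333 nt sequence is shorter than the sum of the listed backbone and insert sizes. The stated purpose is expression of the marked mRNA under substitutional promoters, in a study of multiplexed gene control and mRNA turnover.
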