Features (pLannotate 1.2.2; 26 found; start..end, strand, type, name):
    850..867     +  promoter       LEU2 promoter (fragment): S. cerevisiae LEU2
    952..971     +  promoter       PLtetO-1 promoter (fragment): modified phage lambda PL promoter with tet operator sites (Lutz and Bujard, 1997)
    974..993     +  promoter       tight TRE promoter (fragment): Tet-responsive promoter PTight, consisting of seven tet operator sequences followed by the minimal CMV promoter
    994..1012    +  protein_bind   tet operator: tetO; bacterial operator O2 for the tetR and tetA genes tetracycline repressor TetR
   1013..1059    +  protein_bind   UAS (fragment): upstream activating sequence mediating Gal4-dependent induction Gal4
   1060..1080    +  protein_bind   tetracycline response element (fragment): contains seven copies of the tetracycline operator tetO tetracycline repressor TetR
   1457..1828    +  CDS            RRN11 (fragment): RRN11_YEAST - Experimental evidence at protein level: Swiss-Prot protein existence level 1. Acts as component of the core factor (CF) complex which is essential for the initiation of rDNA transcription by RNA polymerase I. After binding of UAF (upstream activation factor) to an upstream element of the promoter, CF is recruited in a SPT15/TBP-dependent manner to form a preinitiation complex. From Saccharomyces cerevisiae (strain ATCC 204508 / S288c) (Baker's yeast).
   1850..2035    +  terminator     CYC1 terminator (fragment): S. cerevisiae CYC1; transcription terminator for CYC1
   2040..2068    -  misc_feature   MCS (fragment): pBluescript multiple cloning site
   2077..2095    -  promoter       T7 promoter: promoter for bacteriophage T7 RNA polymerase
   2098..2255    +  CDS            lacZα (fragment): LacZα fragment of β-galactosidase; lacZ fragment
   2259..2687    +  rep_origin     f1 ori (sequence partly withheld): f1 bacteriophage origin of replication; arrow indicates direction of (+) strand synthesis
   2715..2766    -  misc_feature   bom (fragment): basis of mobility region from pBR322
   2845..3648    -  CDS            URA3: orotidine-5'-phosphate decarboxylase, required for uracil biosynthesis; S. cerevisiae URA3; yeast auxotrophic marker, counterselectable with 5-fluoroorotic acid (5-FOA)
   3649..3864    -  promoter       URA3 promoter: S. cerevisiae URA3
   3872..3921    -  misc_feature   bom (fragment): basis of mobility region from pBR322
   4023..4058    -  CDS            rop (fragment): Rop protein, which maintains plasmids at low copy number; rop
   4153..4257    +  promoter       AmpR promoter: bla
   4258..5118    +  CDS            AmpR: β-lactamase; bla; confers resistance to ampicillin, carbenicillin, and related antibiotics
   5289..5877    +  rep_origin     ori: high-copy-number ColE1/pMB1/pBR322/pUC origin of replication
   6060..6152    +  CDS            lacI (fragment): lac repressor; lacI; The lac repressor binds to the lac operator to inhibit transcription in E. coli. This inhibition can be relieved by adding lactose or isopropyl-β-D-thiogalactopyranoside (IPTG).
   6165..6186    +  protein_bind   CAP binding site: CAP binding activates transcription in the presence of cAMP. E. coli catabolite activator protein
   6201..6231    +  promoter       lac promoter: promoter for the E. coli lac operon
   6239..6255    +  protein_bind   lac operator: The lac repressor binds to the lac operator to inhibit transcription in E. coli. This inhibition can be relieved by adding lactose or isopropyl-β-D-thiogalactopyranoside (IPTG). lac repressor encoded by lacI
   6300..6318    +  promoter       T3 promoter: promoter for bacteriophage T3 RNA polymerase
   6333..716     +  CDS            FIG1 (fragment) (across the origin): FIG1_YEAST - Experimental evidence at protein level: Swiss-Prot protein existence level 1. Required for efficient mating. From Saccharomyces cerevisiae (strain ATCC 204508 / S288c) (Baker's yeast).
>Addgene plasmid #122936 | pSM002 | addgene full sequence | sequence record 241265 | Addgene NGS Result
CCATCATAGAGAAATCATATGAAAAATCAAATACAACTCTGGGCTTGGAGGAAGTCATTATAAGATCCGG
TTACATGGGTGTTTGTATTGATAACATTCCCTCCCAATATAGCTCTTACAATAATATGACTACATTCTCC
AATTCAATTTGCTATGCAAGAAAGAATTTAAGCTCGGTTCCCTTATACAGAGACTTGGAAATTCAACTCT
CAAATATTGCATCTTCCAGCTCCAAAACCCAATCAAGCGTTGTCTTGAACATTTTGAAGTTAGCCCAATT
AACTTCGGTTAATGTTATACATCCATATGTCTTGATGGCAACTGTAATCCTAACAATCCTAATGTTTCTA
TTTATTCTGTATGTAACTGTCCCTAAGTTACCATTCAAACTAGCGGTTAATAAATTTCTACTGTTGCTAA
GTTCAACTATAGTTTTGACATGGGGTATTGGTGCGATGTGGACTCATGTAGGGATAAATGCAAGTTACAG
ATTGGTTCCATCATCAAGTATGAATATAATCACTGTCAAGAAGGGCAAGAAGGCAGCAGTAATGGCTTGG
TTTAGCTTTGCATTCCTCCTTTTAGACAGTGTGGTTTTATGGTTAATATTTTTAAGGGATAGGAAAAGCT
TGAAAGATGAAATTGATAATGTTCCATGTGCCCAAAATAGGTACAATAACTACTCTTCGGATTCATCTAC
ATTGCATTCCAAAGTTTAGCTCGAGGGTCAGATTCATTATCTACAAAGACTGTAAAAAGAAAGTGGAATA
TTCATTCATATCATATTTTTTCTATTAACTGCCTGGTTTCTTTTAAATTTTTTATTGGTTGTCGACTTGA
ACGGAGTGACAATATATATATATATATATTTAATAATGACATCATTATCTGTAAATCTGATTCTTAATGC
TATTCTAGTTATGTAAGAGTGGTCCCCTAGGATATTGAAGTATCCCTATCAGTGATAGAGAAGTCCCTAT
CAGTGATAGAGAATCCCTATCAGTGATAGAGATGCGTCCTCGTCTTCACCGGTCGCGTTCCTGAAACGCA
GATGTGCCTTCCCTATCAGTGATAGAGAAACAATAAAGATTCTACAATACTAGCTTTTATGGTTATGAAG
AGGAAAAATTGGCAGTAACCTGGCCCCACAAACCTTCAAATTAACGAATCAAATTAACAACCATAGGATG
ATAATGCGATTAGTTTTTTAGCCTTATTTCTGGGGTAATTAATCAGCGAAGCGATGATTTTTGATCTATT
AACAGATATATAAATGGAAAAGCTGCAGATCTATAGCATCGCTAACATCTAAAAAAGTTATATTTTCATT
GCCAATTATATTTTTGAGTGGGTTATACTTGAGCATTCTTCAATAAAAAAGTGTTTTAAAGAAAAAGAAG
AAAGAAATTGAAGCACGAATAAAGTTAGAATTAAATTCTAATATGATGCATAAACCATGTTTGAAGTCCC
TATAACTTTAACTAATAGGAAGTTTGCTCAAAGAAGAAAATTGAAATACCAATACATAAATTACATTTCT
AGAAGATTTGACAGAATTTCCAAGAAATCTACTACCACAGATAGTTTGCCAACGCCCGAAAATTCTGCAG
CTGAAAATAATGACGAAGAAGAAGGTCAAAACAGTGAAGCCGGCACATATAGGAGGTCAGTACTACAGCA
GAAGAAAAGAAGAAGAGAAAGGCATTGGAGGAGTGTGGTCAATTGCGGTGAAATTTACTCTACTACGGAA
AGCGAAACAGACTCTCAAGAGGAGGAAACTGAGGAAGGTGGCGAACATGACACCGGGATAGACAAGGAAG
ATAGTGAATTCTGTACAAATAGGGCCGCATCATGTAATTAGTTATGTCACGCTTACATTCACGCCCTCCC
CCCACATCCGCTCTAACCGAAAAGGAAGGAGTTAGACAACCTGAAGTCTAGGTCCCTATTTATTTTCTTA
TAGTTATGTTAGTATTAAGAACGTTATTTATATTTCAAATTTTTCTTTTTTTTCTGTACGGACGCGTGTA
CGCATCTAGCTAGAGCGGCCGCCACCGCGGTGGAGCTCCAATTCGCCCTATAGTGAGTCGTATTACAATT
CACTGGCCGTCGTTTTACAACGTCGTGACTGGGAAAACCCTGGCGTTACCCAACTTAATCGCCTTGCAGC
ACATCCCCCTTTCGCCAGCTGGCGTAATAGCGAAGAGGCCCGCACCGATCGCCCTTCCCAACAGTTGCGC
AGCCTGAATGGCGAATGG
[124 nt withheld, positions 2259-2382]
C
[91 nt withheld, positions 2384-2474]
A
[49 nt withheld, positions 2476-2524]
CCTTTGACGTTGGAGTCCACGTTCTTT
[37 nt withheld, positions 2552-2588]
ACCCTATCTCGGTCTATTCTTTTGATTTATAAGGGATTTTGCCGATTTCGGCCTATTGGTTAAAAAATGA
GCTGATTTAACAAAAATTTAACGCGAATTTTAACAAAATATTAACGCTTACAATTTCCTGATGCGGTATT
TTCTCCTTACGCATCTGTGCGGTATTTCACACCGCATAGGGTAATAACTGATATAATTAAATTGAAGCTC
TAATTTGTGAGTTTAGTATACATGCATTTACTTATAATACAGTTTTTTAGTTTTGCTGGCCGCATCTTCT
CAAATATGCTTCCCAGCCTGCTTTTCTGTAACGTTCACCCTCTACCTTAGCATCCCTTCCCTTTGCAAAT
AGTCCTCTTCCAACAATAATAATGTCAGATCCTGTAGAGACCACATCATCCACGGTTCTATACTGTTGAC
CCAATGCGTCTCCCTTGTCATCTAAACCCACACCGGGTGTCATAATCAACCAATCGTAACCTTCATCTCT
TCCACCCATGTCTCTTTGAGCAATAAAGCCGATAACAAAATCTTTGTCGCTCTTCGCAATGTCAACAGTA
CCCTTAGTATATTCTCCAGTAGATAGGGAGCCCTTGCATGACAATTCTGCTAACATCAAAAGGCCTCTAG
GTTCCTTTGTTACTTCTTCTGCCGCCTGCTTCAAACCGCTAACAATACCTGGGCCCACCACACCGTGTGC
ATTCGTAATGTCTGCCCATTCTGCTATTCTGTATACACCCGCAGAGTACTGCAATTTGACTGTATTACCA
ATGTCAGCAAATTTTCTGTCTTCGAAGAGTAAAAAATTGTACTTGGCGGATAATGCCTTTAGCGGCTTAA
CTGTGCCCTCCATGGAAAAATCAGTCAAGATATCCACATGTGTTTTTAGTAAACAAATTTTGGGACCTAA
TGCTTCAACTAACTCCAGTAATTCCTTGGTGGTACGAACATCCAATGAAGCACACAAGTTTGTTTGCTTT
TCGTGCATGATATTAAATAGCTTGGCAGCAACAGGACTAGGATGAGTAGCAGCACGTTCCTTATATGTAG
CTTTCGACATGATTTATCTTCGTTTCCTGCAGGTTTTTGTTCTGTGCAGTTGGGTTAAGAATACTGGGCA
ATTTCATGTTTCTTCAACACTACATATGCGTATATATACCAATCTAAGTCTGTGCTCCTTCCTTCGTTCT
TCCTTCTGTTCGGAGATTACCGAATCAAAAAAATTTCAAGGAAACCGAAATCAAAAAAAAGAATAAAAAA
AAAATGATGAATTGAAAAGGTGGTATGGTGCACTCTCAGTACAATCTGCTCTGATGCCGCATAGTTAAGC
CAGCCCCGACACCCGCCAACACCCGCTGACGCGCCCTGACGGGCTTGTCTGCTCCCGGCATCCGCTTACA
GACAAGCTGTGACCGTCTCCGGGAGCTGCATGTGTCAGAGGTTTTCACCGTCATCACCGAAACGCGCGAG
ACGAAAGGGCCTCGTGATACGCCTATTTTTATAGGTTAATGTCATGATAATAATGGTTTCTTAGACGTCA
GGTGGCACTTTTCGGGGAAATGTGCGCGGAACCCCTATTTGTTTATTTTTCTAAATACATTCAAATATGT
ATCCGCTCATGAGACAATAACCCTGATAAATGCTTCAATAATATTGAAAAAGGAAGAGTATGAGTATTCA
ACATTTCCGTGTCGCCCTTATTCCCTTTTTTGCGGCATTTTGCCTTCCTGTTTTTGCTCACCCAGAAACG
CTGGTGAAAGTAAAAGATGCTGAAGATCAGTTGGGTGCACGAGTGGGTTACATCGAACTGGATCTCAACA
GCGGTAAGATCCTTGAGAGTTTTCGCCCCGAAGAACGTTTTCCAATGATGAGCACTTTTAAAGTTCTGCT
ATGTGGCGCGGTATTATCCCGTATTGACGCCGGGCAAGAGCAACTCGGTCGCCGCATACACTATTCTCAG
AATGACTTGGTTGAGTACTCACCAGTCACAGAAAAGCATCTTACGGATGGCATGACAGTAAGAGAATTAT
GCAGTGCTGCCATAACCATGAGTGATAACACTGCGGCCAACTTACTTCTGACAACGATCGGAGGACCGAA
GGAGCTAACCGCTTTTTTGCACAACATGGGGGATCATGTAACTCGCCTTGATCGTTGGGAACCGGAGCTG
AATGAAGCCATACCAAACGACGAGCGTGACACCACGATGCCTGTAGCAATGGCAACAACGTTGCGCAAAC
TATTAACTGGCGAACTACTTACTCTAGCTTCCCGGCAACAATTAATAGACTGGATGGAGGCGGATAAAGT
TGCAGGACCACTTCTGCGCTCGGCCCTTCCGGCTGGCTGGTTTATTGCTGATAAATCTGGAGCCGGTGAG
CGTGGGTCTCGCGGTATCATTGCAGCACTGGGGCCAGATGGTAAGCCCTCCCGTATCGTAGTTATCTACA
CGACGGGGAGTCAGGCAACTATGGATGAACGAAATAGACAGATCGCTGAGATAGGTGCCTCACTGATTAA
GCATTGGTAACTGTCAGACCAAGTTTACTCATATATACTTTAGATTGATTTAAAACTTCATTTTTAATTT
AAAAGGATCTAGGTGAAGATCCTTTTTGATAATCTCATGACCAAAATCCCTTAACGTGAGTTTTCGTTCC
ACTGAGCGTCAGACCCCGTAGAAAAGATCAAAGGATCTTCTTGAGATCCTTTTTTTCTGCGCGTAATCTG
CTGCTTGCAAACAAAAAAACCACCGCTACCAGCGGTGGTTTGTTTGCCGGATCAAGAGCTACCAACTCTT
TTTCCGAAGGTAACTGGCTTCAGCAGAGCGCAGATACCAAATACTGTTCTTCTAGTGTAGCCGTAGTTAG
GCCACCACTTCAAGAACTCTGTAGCACCGCCTACATACCTCGCTCTGCTAATCCTGTTACCAGTGGCTGC
TGCCAGTGGCGATAAGTCGTGTCTTACCGGGTTGGACTCAAGACGATAGTTACCGGATAAGGCGCAGCGG
TCGGGCTGAACGGGGGGTTCGTGCACACAGCCCAGCTTGGAGCGAACGACCTACACCGAACTGAGATACC
TACAGCGTGAGCTATGAGAAAGCGCCACGCTTCCCGAAGGGAGAAAGGCGGACAGGTATCCGGTAAGCGG
CAGGGTCGGAACAGGAGAGCGCACGAGGGAGCTTCCAGGGGGAAACGCCTGGTATCTTTATAGTCCTGTC
GGGTTTCGCCACCTCTGACTTGAGCGTCGATTTTTGTGATGCTCGTCAGGGGGGCGGAGCCTATGGAAAA
ACGCCAGCAACGCGGCCTTTTTACGGTTCCTGGCCTTTTGCTGGCCTTTTGCTCACATGTTCTTTCCTGC
GTTATCCCCTGATTCTGTGGATAACCGTATTACCGCCTTTGAGTGAGCTGATACCGCTCGCCGCAGCCGA
ACGACCGAGCGCAGCGAGTCAGTGAGCGAGGAAGCGGAAGAGCGCCCAATACGCAAACCGCCTCTCCCCG
CGCGTTGGCCGATTCATTAATGCAGCTGGCACGACAGGTTTCCCGACTGGAAAGCGGGCAGTGAGCGCAA
CGCAATTAATGTGAGTTAGCTCACTCATTAGGCACCCCAGGCTTTACACTTTATGCTTCCGGCTCGTATG
TTGTGTGGAATTGTGAGCGGATAACAATTTCACACAGGAAACAGCTATGACCATGATTACGCCAAGCTCG
AAATTAACCCTCACTAAAGGGAACAAAAGCTGGTA
